>Addgene plasmid #144659 | TFORF3183 | addgene full sequence | sequence record 349334 | Addgene NGS Result
GGCTCCGGTGCCCGTCAGTGGGCAGAGCGCACATCGCCCACAGTCCCCGAGAAGTTGGGGGGAGGGGTCG
GCAATTGAACCGGTGCCTAGAGAAGGTGGCGCGGGGTAAACTGGGAAAGTGATGTCGTGTACTGGCTCCG
CCTTTTTCCCGAGGGTGGGGGAGAACCGTATATAAGTGCAGTAGTCGCCGTGAACGTTCTTTTTCGCAAC
GGGTTTGCCGCCAGAACACAGGTAAGTGCCGTGTGTGGTTCCCGCGGGCCTGGCCTCTTTACGGGTTATG
GCCCTTGCGTGCCTTGAATTACTTCCACCTGGCTGCAGTACGTGATTCTTGATCCCGAGCTTCGGGTTGG
AAGTGGGTGGGAGAGTTCGAGGCCTTGCGCTTAAGGAGCCCCTTCGCCTCGTGCTTGAGTTGAGGCCTGG
CCTGGGCGCTGGGGCCGCCGCGTGCGAATCTGGTGGCACCTTCGCGCCTGTCTCGCTGCTTTCGATAAGT
CTCTAGCCATTTAAAATTTTTGATGACCTGCTGCGACGCTTTTTTTCTGGCAAGATAGTCTTGTAAATGC
GGGCCAAGATCTGCACACTGGTATTTCGGTTTTTGGGGCCGCGGGCGGCGACGGGGCCCGTGCGTCCCAG
CGCACATGTTCGGCGAGGCGGGGCCTGCGAGCGCGGCCACCGAGAATCGGACGGGGGTAGTCTCAAGCTG
GCCGGCCTGCTCTGGTGCCTGGCCTCGCGCCGCCGTGTATCGCCCCGCCCTGGGCGGCAAGGCTGGCCCG
GTCGGCACCAGTTGCGTGAGCGGAAAGATGGCCGCTTCCCGGCCCTGCTGCAGGGAGCTCAAAATGGAGG
ACGCGGCGCTCGGGAGAGCGGGCGGGTGAGTCACCCACACAAAGGAAAAGGGCCTTTCCGTCCTCAGCCG
TCGCTTCATGTGACTCCACGGAGTACCGGGCGCCGTCCAGGCACCTCGATTAGTTCTCGAGCTTTTGGAG
TACGTCGTCTTTAGGTTGGGGGGAGGGGTTTTATGCGATGGAGTTTCCCCACACTGAGTGGGTGGAGACT
GAAGTTAGGCCAGCTTGGCACTTGATGTAATTCTCCTTGGAATTTGCCCTTTTTGAGTTTGGATCTTGGT
TCATTCTCAAGCCTCAGACAGTGGTTCAAAGTTTTTTTCTTCCATTTCAGGTGTCGTGAGGCTAGCATCG
ATTGATCAACAAGTTTGTACAAAAAAGTTGGCATGGCTTCCTCCCCGGCGGTGGACGTGTCCTGCAGGCG
GCGGGAGAAGCGGCGGCAGCTGGACGCGCGCCGCAGCAAGTGCCGCATCCGCCTGGGCGGCCACATGGAG
CAGTGGTGCCTCCTCAAGGAGCGGCTGGGCTTCTCCCTGCACTCGCAGCTCGCCAAGTTCCTGTTGGACC
GGTACACTTCTTCAGGCTGTGTCCTCTGTGCAGGTCCTGAGCCTTTGCCTCCAAAAGGTCTGCAGTATCT
GGTGCTCTTGTCTCATGCCCACAGCCGAGAGTGCAGCCTGGTGCCCGGGCTTCGGGGGCCTGGCGGCCAA
GATGGGGGGCTTGTGTGGGAGTGCTCAGCAGGCCATACCTTCTCCTGGGGACCCTCTTTGAGCCCTACAC
CTTCAGAGGCACCCAAGCCAGCCTCCCTTCCACATACTACTCGGAGAAGTTGGTGTTCCGAGGCCACGAG
TGGGCAGGAGCTTGCAGATTTGGAATCTGAGCATGATGAGAGGACTCAAGAGGCCAGGTTGCCCAGGAGG
GTGGGACCCCCACCAGAGACCTTCCCACCTCCAGGAGAGGAAGAGGGTGAGGAAGAAGAGGACAATGATG
AGGATGAAGAGGAGATGCTCAGTGATGCCAGCTTATGGACCTACAGCTCCTCCCCAGATGATAGTGAGCC
TGATGCCCCCAGACTACTGCCTTCCCCTGTCACCTGCACACCTAAAGAGGGGGAGACACCACCAGCCCCT
GCAGCACTCTCCAGTCCTCTTGCTGTGCCGGCCTTGTCAGCATCCTCATTGAGTTCCAGAGCTCCTCCAC
CTGCAGAAGTCAGGGTGCAGCCACAGCTCAGCAGGACCCCTCAAGCGGCCCAGCAGACTGAGGCCCTGGC
CAGCACTGGGAGTCAGGCCCAGTCTGCTCCAACCCCGGCCTGGGATGAGGACACTGCACAAATTGGCCCC
AAGAGAATTAGGAAAGCTGCCAAAAGAGAGCTGATGCCTTGTGACTTCCCTGGCTGTGGAAGGATCTTCT
CCAACCGGCAGTATTTGAATCACCACAAAAAGTACCAGCACATCCACCAGAAGTCTTTCTCCTGCCCAGA
GCCAGCCTGTGGGAAGTCTTTCAACTTTAAGAAACACCTGAAGGAGCACATGAAGCTGCACAGTGACACC
CGGGACTACATCTGTGAGTTCTGCGCCCGGTCTTTCCGCACTAGCAGCAACCTTGTCATCCACAGACGTA
TCCACACTGGAGAAAAACCCCTGCAGTGTGAGATATGCGGGTTTACCTGCCGCCAGAAGGCTTCCCTGAA
CTGGCACCAGCGCAAGCATGCAGAGACGGTGGCTGCCTTGCGCTTCCCCTGTGAATTCTGCGGCAAGCGC
TTTGAGAAGCCAGACAGTGTTGCAGCCCACCGTAGCAAAAGTCACCCAGCCCTGCTTCTAGCCCCTCAAG
AGTCACCCAGTGGTCCCCTAGAGCCCTGTCCCAGCATCTCTGCCCCTGGGCCTCTGGGATCCAGCGAGGG
GTCCAGGCCCTCTGCATCTCCTCAGGCTCCAACCCTGCTTCCTCAGCAATGCCCAACTTTCTTGTACAAA
GTGGTTGATATCGGTAAGCCTATCCCTAACCCTCTCCTCGGTCTCGATTCTACGTAGTAATGAACTAGTC
CGTAACTTGAAAGTATTTCGATTTCTTGGCTTTATATATCTTGTGGAAAGGACGACGATAGCCTGCCTCA
AGTCAAATTACGCGTTAAGTCGACAATCAACCTCTGGATTACAAAATTTGTGAAAGATTGACTGGTATTC
TTAACTATGTTGCTCCTTTTACGCTATGTGGATACGCTGCTTTAATGCCTTTGTATCATGCTATTGCTTC
CCGTATGGCTTTCATTTTCTCCTCCTTGTATAAATCCTGGTTGCTGTCTCTTTATGAGGAGTTGTGGCCC
GTTGTCAGGCAACGTGGCGTGGTGTGCACTGTGTTTGCTGACGCAACCCCCACTGGTTGGGGCATTGCCA
CCACCTGTCAGCTCCTTTCCGGGACTTTCGCTTTCCCCCTCCCTATTGCCACGGCGGAACTCATCGCCGC
CTGCCTTGCCCGCTGCTGGACAGGGGCTCGGCTGTTGGGCACTGACAATTCCGTGGTGTTGTCGGGGAAA
TCATCGTCCTTTCCTTGGCTGCTCGCCTGTGTTGCCACCTGGATTCTGCGCGGGACGTCCTTCTGCTACG
TCCCTTCGGCCCTCAATCCAGCGGACCTTCCTTCCCGCGGCCTGCTGCCGGCTCTGCGGCCTCTTCCGCG
TCTTCGCCTTCGCCCTCAGACGAGTCGGATCTCCCTTTGGGCCGCCTCCCCGCGTCGACTTTAAGACCAA
TGACTTACAAGGCAGCTGTAGATCTTAGCCACTTTTTAAAAGAAAAGGGGGGACTGGAAGGGCTAATTCA
CTCCCAACGAAGACAAGATCTGCTTTTTGCTTGTACTGGGTCTCTCTGGTTAGACCAGATCTGAGCCTGG
GAGCTCTCTGGCTAACTAGGGAACCCACTGCTTAAGCCTCAATAAAGCTTGCCTTGAGTGCTTCAAGTAG
TGTGTGCCCGTCTGTTGTGTGACTCTGGTAACTAGAGATCCCTCAGACCCTTTTAGTCAGTGTGGAAAAT
CTCTAGCAGTACGTATAGTAGTTCATGTCATCTTATTATTCAGTATTTATAACTTGCAAAGAAATGAATA
TCAGAGAGTGAGAGGAACTTGTTTATTGCAGCTTATAATGGTTACAAATAAAGCAATAGCATCACAAATT
TCACAAATAAAGCATTTTTTTCACTGCATTCTAGTTGTGGTTTGTCCAAACTCATCAATGTATCTTATCA
TGTCTGGCTCTAGCTATCCCGCCCCTAACTCCGCCCATCCCGCCCCTAACTCCGCCCAGTTCCGCCCATT
CTCCGCCCCATGGCTGACTAATTTTTTTTATTTATGCAGAGGCCGAGGCCGCCTCGGCCTCTGAGCTATT
CCAGAAGTAGTGAGGAGGCTTTTTTGGAGGCCTAGGGACGTACCCAATTCGCCCTATAGTGAGTCGTATT
ACGCGCGCTCACTGGCCGTCGTTTTACAACGTCGTGACTGGGAAAACCCTGGCGTTACCCAACTTAATCG
CCTTGCAGCACATCCCCCTTTCGCCAGCTGGCGTAATAGCGAAGAGGCCCGCACCGATCGCCCTTCCCAA
CAGTTGCGCAGCCTGAATGGCGAATGGG
[124 nt withheld, positions 4439-4562]
C
[91 nt withheld, positions 4564-4654]
A
[49 nt withheld, positions 4656-4704]
CCTTTGACGTTGGAGTCCACGTTCTTT
[37 nt withheld, positions 4732-4768]
ACCCTATCTCGGTCTATTCTTTTGATTTATAAGGGATTTTGCCGATTTCGGCCTATTGGTTAAAAAATGA
GCTGATTTAACAAAAATTTAACGCGAATTTTAACAAAATATTAACGCTTACAATTTAGGTGGCACTTTTC
GGGGAAATGTGCGCGGAACCCCTATTTGTTTATTTTTCTAAATACATTCAAATATGTATCCGCTCATGAG
ACAATAACCCTGATAAATGCTTCAATAATATTGAAAAAGGAAGAGTATGAGTATTCAACATTTCCGTGTC
GCCCTTATTCCCTTTTTTGCGGCATTTTGCCTTCCTGTTTTTGCTCACCCAGAAACGCTGGTGAAAGTAA
AAGATGCTGAAGATCAGTTGGGTGCACGAGTGGGTTACATCGAACTGGATCTCAACAGCGGTAAGATCCT
TGAGAGTTTTCGCCCCGAAGAACGTTTTCCAATGATGAGCACTTTTAAAGTTCTGCTATGTGGCGCGGTA
TTATCCCGTATTGACGCCGGGCAAGAGCAACTCGGTCGCCGCATACACTATTCTCAGAATGACTTGGTTG
AGTACTCACCAGTCACAGAAAAGCATCTTACGGATGGCATGACAGTAAGAGAATTATGCAGTGCTGCCAT
AACCATGAGTGATAACACTGCGGCCAACTTACTTCTGACAACGATCGGAGGACCGAAGGAGCTAACCGCT
TTTTTGCACAACATGGGGGATCATGTAACTCGCCTTGATCGTTGGGAACCGGAGCTGAATGAAGCCATAC
CAAACGACGAGCGTGACACCACGATGCCTGTAGCAATGGCAACAACGTTGCGCAAACTATTAACTGGCGA
ACTACTTACTCTAGCTTCCCGGCAACAATTAATAGACTGGATGGAGGCGGATAAAGTTGCAGGACCACTT
CTGCGCTCGGCCCTTCCGGCTGGCTGGTTTATTGCTGATAAATCTGGAGCCGGTGAGCGTGGGTCTCGCG
GTATCATTGCAGCACTGGGGCCAGATGGTAAGCCCTCCCGTATCGTAGTTATCTACACGACGGGGAGTCA
GGCAACTATGGATGAACGAAATAGACAGATCGCTGAGATAGGTGCCTCACTGATTAAGCATTGGTAACTG
TCAGACCAAGTTTACTCATATATACTTTAGATTGATTTAAAACTTCATTTTTAATTTAAAAGGATCTAGG
TGAAGATCCTTTTTGATAATCTCATGACCAAAATCCCTTAACGTGAGTTTTCGTTCCACTGAGCGTCAGA
CCCCGTAGAAAAGATCAAAGGATCTTCTTGAGATCCTTTTTTTCTGCGCGTAATCTGCTGCTTGCAAACA
AAAAAACCACCGCTACCAGCGGTGGTTTGTTTGCCGGATCAAGAGCTACCAACTCTTTTTCCGAAGGTAA
CTGGCTTCAGCAGAGCGCAGATACCAAATACTGTTCTTCTAGTGTAGCCGTAGTTAGGCCACCACTTCAA
GAACTCTGTAGCACCGCCTACATACCTCGCTCTGCTAATCCTGTTACCAGTGGCTGCTGCCAGTGGCGAT
AAGTCGTGTCTTACCGGGTTGGACTCAAGACGATAGTTACCGGATAAGGCGCAGCGGTCGGGCTGAACGG
GGGGTTCGTGCACACAGCCCAGCTTGGAGCGAACGACCTACACCGAACTGAGATACCTACAGCGTGAGCT
ATGAGAAAGCGCCACGCTTCCCGAAGGGAGAAAGGCGGACAGGTATCCGGTAAGCGGCAGGGTCGGAACA
GGAGAGCGCACGAGGGAGCTTCCAGGGGGAAACGCCTGGTATCTTTATAGTCCTGTCGGGTTTCGCCACC
TCTGACTTGAGCGTCGATTTTTGTGATGCTCGTCAGGGGGGCGGAGCCTATGGAAAAACGCCAGCAACGC
GGCCTTTTTACGGTTCCTGGCCTTTTGCTGGCCTTTTGCTCACATGTTCTTTCCTGCGTTATCCCCTGAT
TCTGTGGATAACCGTATTACCGCCTTTGAGTGAGCTGATACCGCTCGCCGCAGCCGAACGACCGAGCGCA
GCGAGTCAGTGAGCGAGGAAGCGGAAGAGCGCCCAATACGCAAACCGCCTCTCCCCGCGCGTTGGCCGAT
TCATTAATGCAGCTGGCACGACAGGTTTCCCGACTGGAAAGCGGGCAGTGAGCGCAACGCAATTAATGTG
AGTTAGCTCACTCATTAGGCACCCCAGGCTTTACACTTTATGCTTCCGGCTCGTATGTTGTGTGGAATTG
TGAGCGGATAACAATTTCACACAGGAAACAGCTATGACCATGATTACGCCAAGCGCGCAATTAACCCTCA
CTAAAGGGAACAAAAGCTGGAGCTGCAAGCTTAATGTAGTCTTATGCAATACTCTTGTAGTCTTGCAACA
TGGTAACGATGAGTTAGCAACATGCCTTACAAGGAGAGAAAAAGCACCGTGCATGCCGATTGGTGGAAGT
AAGGTGGTACGATCGTGCCTTATTAGGAAGGCAACAGACGGGTCTGACATGGATTGGACGAACCACTGAA
TTGCCGCATTGCAGAGATATTGTATTTAAGTGCCTAGCTCGATACATAAACGGGTCTCTCTGGTTAGACC
AGATCTGAGCCTGGGAGCTCTCTGGCTAACTAGGGAACCCACTGCTTAAGCCTCAATAAAGCTTGCCTTG
AGTGCTTCAAGTAGTGTGTGCCCGTCTGTTGTGTGACTCTGGTAACTAGAGATCCCTCAGACCCTTTTAG
TCAGTGTGGAAAATCTCTAGCAGTGGCGCCCGAACAGGGACTTGAAAGCGAAAGGGAAACCAGAGGAGCT
CTCTCGACGCAGGACTCGGCTTGCTGAAGCGCGCACGGCAAGAGGCGAGGGGCGGCGACTGGTGAGTACG
CCAAAAATTTTGACTAGCGGAGGCTAGAAGGAGAGAGATGGGTGCGAGAGCGTCAGTATTAAGCGGGGGA
GAATTAGATCGCGATGGGAAAAAATTCGGTTAAGGCCAGGGGGAAAGAAAAAATATAAATTAAAACATAT
AGTATGGGCAAGCAGGGAGCTAGAACGATTCGCAGTTAATCCTGGCCTGTTAGAAACATCAGAAGGCTGT
AGACAAATACTGGGACAGCTACAACCATCCCTTCAGACAGGATCAGAAGAACTTAGATCATTATATAATA
CAGTAGCAACCCTCTATTGTGTGCATCAAAGGATAGAGATAAAAGACACCAAGGAAGCTTTAGACAAGAT
AGAGGAAGAGCAAAACAAAAGTAAGACCACCGCACAGCAAGCGGCCGCTGATCTTCAGACCTGGAGGAGG
AGATATGAGGGACAATTGGAGAAGTGAATTATATAAATATAAAGTAGTAAAAATTGAACCATTAGGAGTA
GCACCCACCAAGGCAAAGAGAAGAGTGGTGCAGAGAGAAAAAAGAGCAGTGGGAATAGGAGCTTTGTTCC
TTGGGTTCTTGGGAGCAGCAGGAAGCACTATGGGCGCAGCGTCAATGACGCTGACGGTACAGGCCAGACA
ATTATTGTCTGGTATAGTGCAGCAGCAGAACAATTTGCTGAGGGCTATTGAGGCGCAACAGCATCTGTTG
CAACTCACAGTCTGGGGCATCAAGCAGCTCCAGGCAAGAATCCTGGCTGTGGAAAGATACCTAAAGGATC
AACAGCTCCTGGGGATTTGGGGTTGCTCTGGAAAACTCATTTGCACCACTGCTGTGCCTTGGAATGCTAG
TTGGAGTAATAAATCTCTGGAACAGATTTGGAATCACACGACCTGGATGGAGTGGGACAGAGAAATTAAC
AATTACACAAGCTTAATACACTCCTTAATTGAAGAATCGCAAAACCAGCAAGAAAAGAATGAACAAGAAT
TATTGGAATTAGATAAATGGGCAAGTTTGTGGAATTGGTTTAACATAACAAATTGGCTGTGGTATATAAA
ATTATTCATAATGATAGTAGGAGGCTTGGTAGGTTTAAGAATAGTTTTTGCTGTACTTTCTATAGTGAAT
AGAGTTAGGCAGGGATATTCACCATTATCGTTTCAGACCCACCTCCCAACCCCGAGGGGACCCATGCATT
GCATCTCAATTAGTCAGCAACCAGGTGTGGAAAGTCCCCAGGCTCCCCAGCAGGCAGAAGTATGCAAAGC
ATGCGTCTCAATTAGTCAGCAACCATAGTCCCGCCCCTAACTCCGCCCATCCCGCCCCTAACTCCGCCCA
GTTCCGCCCATTCTCCGCCCCATGGCTGACTAATTTTTTTTATTTATGCAGAGGCCGAGGCCGCCTCGGC
CTCTGAGCTATTCCAGAAGTAGTGAGGAGGCTTTTTTGGAGGCCTAGGCTTTTGCAAAAAGCTTTCTAGA
GGTACCACCGGAGCTTACCATGACCGAGTACAAGCCCACGGTGCGCCTCGCCACCCGCGACGACGTCCCC
AGGGCCGTACGCACCCTCGCCGCCGCGTTCGCCGACTACCCCGCCACGCGCCACACCGTCGATCCGGACC
GCCACATCGAGCGGGTCACCGAGCTGCAAGAACTCTTCCTCACGCGCGTCGGGCTCGACATCGGCAAGGT
GTGGGTCGCGGACGACGGCGCCGCCGTGGCGGTCTGGACCACGCCGGAGAGCGTCGAAGCGGGGGCGGTG
TTCGCCGAGATCGGCCCGCGCATGGCCGAGTTGAGCGGTTCCCGGCTGGCCGCGCAGCAACAGATGGAAG
GCCTCCTGGCGCCGCACCGGCCCAAGGAGCCCGCGTGGTTCCTGGCCACCGTCGGCGTCTCGCCCGACCA
CCAGGGCAAGGGTCTGGGCAGCGCCGTCGTGCTCCCCGGAGTGGAGGCGGCCGAGCGCGCCGGGGTGCCC
GCCTTCCTGGAGACCTCCGCGCCCCGCAACCTCCCCTTCTACGAGCGGCTCGGCTTCACCGTCACCGCCG
ACGTCGAGGTGCCCGAAGGACCGCGCACCTGGTGCATGACCCGCAAGCCCGGTGCCAGTTAACGAATTCT
AGATCTTGAGACAAATGGCAGTATTCATCCACAATTTTAAAAGAAAAGGGGGGATTGGGGGGTACAGTGC
AGGGGAAAGAATAGTAGACATAATAGCAACAGACATACAAACTAAAGAATTACAAAAACAAATTACAAAA
ATTCAAAATTTTCGGGTTTATTACAGGGACAGCAGAGATCCACTTTGGCGCCGGCTCGAGGCCTGCAGGT
GCAAAGATGGATAAAGTTTTAAACAGAGAGGAATCTTTGCAGCTAATGGACCTTCTAGGTCTTGAAAGGA
GTGGGAATT
Features (pLannotate 1.2.2; 34 found; start..end, strand, type, name):
      1..1179    +  promoter       EF-1α promoter: strong constitutive promoter for human elongation factor EF-1α
   1200..1217    +  protein_bind   attB1 (fragment): mutant version of attB; core recombination site for the Gateway® BP reaction BP Clonase™
   1223..2779    +  CDS            ZNF692: ZN692_HUMAN - Also known as AREBP From Homo sapiens (Human).
   2782..2805    -  protein_bind   attB2: mutant version of attB; recombination site for the Gateway® BP reaction BP Clonase™
   2813..2854    +  CDS            V5 tag: epitope tag from simian virus 5
   2870..2923    +  promoter       U6 promoter (fragment): RNA polymerase III promoter for human U6 snRNA
   2965..3553    +  misc_feature   WPRE: woodchuck hepatitis virus posttranscriptional regulatory element
   3604..3623    +  misc_feature   cPPT/CTS (fragment): central polypurine tract and central termination sequence of HIV-1
   3625..3858    +  LTR            3' LTR (ΔU3): self-inactivating 3' long terminal repeat (LTR) from HIV-1
   3936..4057    +  polyA_signal   SV40 poly(A) signal: SV40 polyadenylation signal
   4097..4232    +  rep_origin     SV40 ori: SV40 origin of replication
   4253..4271    -  promoter       T7 promoter: promoter for bacteriophage T7 RNA polymerase
   4279..4434    +  CDS            lacZα (fragment): LacZα fragment of β-galactosidase; lacZ fragment
   4439..4867    +  rep_origin     f1 ori (sequence partly withheld): f1 bacteriophage origin of replication; arrow indicates direction of (+) strand synthesis
   4920..5024    +  promoter       AmpR promoter: bla
   5025..5885    +  CDS            AmpR: β-lactamase; bla; confers resistance to ampicillin, carbenicillin, and related antibiotics
   6056..6644    +  rep_origin     ori: high-copy-number ColE1/pMB1/pBR322/pUC origin of replication
   6827..6919    +  CDS            lacI (fragment): lac repressor; lacI; The lac repressor binds to the lac operator to inhibit transcription in E. coli. This inhibition can be relieved by adding lactose or isopropyl-β-D-thiogalactopyranoside (IPTG).
   6932..6953    +  protein_bind   CAP binding site: CAP binding activates transcription in the presence of cAMP. E. coli catabolite activator protein
   6968..6998    +  promoter       lac promoter: promoter for the E. coli lac operon
   7006..7022    +  protein_bind   lac operator: The lac repressor binds to the lac operator to inhibit transcription in E. coli. This inhibition can be relieved by adding lactose or isopropyl-β-D-thiogalactopyranoside (IPTG). lac repressor encoded by lacI
   7067..7085    +  promoter       T3 promoter: promoter for bacteriophage T3 RNA polymerase
   7113..7339    +  promoter       RSV promoter: Rous sarcoma virus enhancer/promoter
   7340..7520    +  LTR            5' LTR (truncated): truncated 5' long terminal repeat (LTR) from HIV-1
   7567..7692    +  misc_feature   HIV-1 Ψ: packaging signal of human immunodeficiency virus type 1
   7676..8039    +  CDS            HIV-1 gag (fragment): gag protein from human immunodeficiency virus 1; gag
   8185..8418    +  misc_feature   RRE: The Rev response element (RRE) of HIV-1 allows for Rev-dependent mRNA export from the nucleus to the cytoplasm.
   8795..8821    +  CDS            Rev (fragment): human immunodeficiency virus 1 (HIV-1) Rev protein; rev; enhances nuclear export of unspliced and incompletely spliced viral mRNAs
   8828..8851    +  promoter       SV40 promoter (fragment): SV40 early promoter
   8852..8923    +  promoter       SV40 promoter (fragment): SV40 enhancer and early promoter
   8947..9082    +  rep_origin     SV40 ori: SV40 origin of replication
   9128..9724    +  CDS            PuroR (fragment): puromycin N-acetyltransferase; pac from Streptomyces; confers resistance to puromycin
   9773..9890    +  misc_feature   cPPT/CTS: central polypurine tract and central termination sequence of HIV-1
   9955..10021   +  CDS            small t antigen (fragment): SV40 (simian virus 40) small t antigen
