[The description below was written by a language model from this plasmid's Addgene catalogue record and pLannotate feature annotations shown in this document.]
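Description:
TFORF3183 is a third-generation-style, self-inactivating lentiviral expression plasmid built on the pLX_TRC317 backbone and carrying the human zinc-finger transcription factor ZNF692 (also known as AREBP). It belongs to a barcoded transcription factor ORF collection. In bacteria it is maintained through a high-copy ColE1/pUC-type origin with ampicillin selection (AmpR), and an f1 origin is also present. The depositor notes that the plasmid can recombine, which is a common issue with LTR-containing vectors. The sequenced record is about 10 kb, consistent with the stated backbone and insert sizes.

The viral genome is transcribed from an RSV promoter fused to a truncated HIV-1 5' LTR. This is followed by the Ψ packaging signal, a gag fragment and the RRE for Rev-dependent export. Next comes an SV40 early promoter driving a puromycin resistance gene for selecting transduced mammalian cells, and a cPPT/CTS element that aids nuclear import. Downstream, the strong constitutive EF-1α promoter drives the ZNF692 ORF, which is flanked by attB1 and attB2 sites left from Gateway cloning and is followed by a V5 epitope tag, giving a C-terminal fusion for detection. A WPRE enhances transcript expression, and the cassette ends at a ΔU3 3' LTR that inactivates the integrated provirus's LTR promoter, with an SV40 poly(A) signal beyond it.

According to the record, each ORF in the collection is paired with a unique 24-bp barcode, although the barcode is not annotated in the feature table. These barcodes allow overexpressed transcription factors to be identified by sequencing in pooled screens, such as those for directed cell differentiation.
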