Addgene plasmid #144659: TFORF3183
Purpose: Lentiviral vector for overexpressing transcription factor ORFs with unique 24-bp barcodes. Barcodes facilitate identification of transcription factors in pooled screens.
Depositing lab: Feng Zhang. Depositing organization: Broad Institute. Publication: A transcription factor atlas of directed differentiation. Joung J, Ma S, Tay T, Geiger-Schuller KR, Kirchgatterer PC, Verdine VK, Guo B, Arias-Garcia MA, Allen WE, Singh A, Kuksenko O, Abudayyeh OO, Gootenberg JS, Fu Z, Macrae RK, Buenrostro JD, Regev A, Zhang F. Cell. 2023 Jan 5;186(1):209-229.e26. doi: 10.1016/j.cell.2022.11.026. PubMed 36608654.
Backbone
  Vector backbone: pLX_TRC317
  Backbone manufacturer: Broad Institute Genetic Perturbation Platform
  Backbone size w/o insert (bp): 8264
  Vector type: Mammalian Expression, Lentiviral
  Selectable markers: Puromycin
Growth in bacteria
  Bacterial resistance: Ampicillin, 100 μg/mL
  Growth temperature: 37°C
  Growth strain: NEB Stable
  Copy number: High Copy
Gene/Insert
  Gene/Insert name: ZNF692
  Species: H. sapiens (human)
  Insert size (bp): 1763
  Entrez Gene: ZNF692 (a.k.a. AREBP, Zfp692)
  Promoter: EF1a
  Tag / fusion protein: V5 (C terminal on insert)
  Cloning method: Gateway Cloning
  Sequencing primers: 5′ GGGTGGAGACTGAAGTTAGGCCAG; 3′ CACATAGCGTAAAAGGAGCAACATAG
Resource information
  A portion of this plasmid was derived from a plasmid made by: Broad Institute Genetic Perturbation Platform
Terms and licenses: Academic/Nonprofit Terms; Industry Terms: Not Available to Industry
Depositor comments: NM_017865.3 Please test multiple small colonies in case of plasmid recombination. To make this collection available in a timely manner, a portion of this collection was not fully sequenced by Addgene. If an Addgene verified full plasmid sequence is not available, please contact us prior to placing an order to request the full sequence.
How to cite: TFORF3183 was a gift from Feng Zhang (Addgene plasmid # 144659 ; http://n2t.net/addgene:144659 ; RRID:Addgene_144659)
