>Addgene plasmid #144659 | TFORF3183 | depositor partial sequence | sequence record 286092 | Insert
ATCGATTGATCAACAAGTTTGTACAAAAAAGTTGGCATGGCTTCCTCCCCGGCGGTGGACGTGTCCTGCA
GGCGGCGGGAGAAGCGGCGGCAGCTGGACGCGCGCCGCAGCAAGTGCCGCATCCGCCTGGGCGGCCACAT
GGAGCAGTGGTGCCTCCTCAAGGAGCGGCTGGGCTTCTCCCTGCACTCGCAGCTCGCCAAGTTCCTGTTG
GACCGGTACACTTCTTCAGGCTGTGTCCTCTGTGCAGGTCCTGAGCCTTTGCCTCCAAAAGGTCTGCAGT
ATCTGGTGCTCTTGTCTCATGCCCACAGCCGAGAGTGCAGCCTGGTGCCCGGGCTTCGGGGGCCTGGCGG
CCAAGATGGGGGGCTTGTGTGGGAGTGCTCAGCAGGCCATACCTTCTCCTGGGGACCCTCTTTGAGCCCT
ACACCTTCAGAGGCACCCAAGCCAGCCTCCCTTCCACATACTACTCGGAGAAGTTGGTGTTCCGAGGCCA
CGAGTGGGCAGGAGCTTGCAGATTTGGAATCTGAGCATGATGAGAGGACTCAAGAGGCCAGGTTGCCCAG
GAGGGTGGGACCCCCACCAGAGACCTTCCCACCTCCAGGAGAGGAAGAGGGTGAGGAAGAAGAGGACAAT
GATGAGGATGAAGAGGAGATGCTCAGTGATGCCAGCTTATGGACCTACAGCTCCTCCCCAGATGATAGTG
AGCCTGATGCCCCCAGACTACTGCCTTCCCCTGTCACCTGCACACCTAAAGAGGGGGAGACACCACCAGC
CCCTGCAGCACTCTCCAGTCCTCTTGCTGTGCCGGCCTTGTCAGCATCCTCATTGAGTTCCAGAGCTCCT
CCACCTGCAGAAGTCAGGGTGCAGCCACAGCTCAGCAGGACCCCTCAAGCGGCCCAGCAGACTGAGGCCC
TGGCCAGCACTGGGAGTCAGGCCCAGTCTGCTCCAACCCCGGCCTGGGATGAGGACACTGCACAAATTGG
CCCCAAGAGAATTAGGAAAGCTGCCAAAAGAGAGCTGATGCCTTGTGACTTCCCTGGCTGTGGAAGGATC
TTCTCCAACCGGCAGTATTTGAATCACCACAAAAAGTACCAGCACATCCACCAGAAGTCTTTCTCCTGCC
CAGAGCCAGCCTGTGGGAAGTCTTTCAACTTTAAGAAACACCTGAAGGAGCACATGAAGCTGCACAGTGA
CACCCGGGACTACATCTGTGAGTTCTGCGCCCGGTCTTTCCGCACTAGCAGCAACCTTGTCATCCACAGA
CGTATCCACACTGGAGAAAAACCCCTGCAGTGTGAGATATGCGGGTTTACCTGCCGCCAGAAGGCTTCCC
TGAACTGGCACCAGCGCAAGCATGCAGAGACGGTGGCTGCCTTGCGCTTCCCCTGTGAATTCTGCGGCAA
GCGCTTTGAGAAGCCAGACAGTGTTGCAGCCCACCGTAGCAAAAGTCACCCAGCCCTGCTTCTAGCCCCT
CAAGAGTCACCCAGTGGTCCCCTAGAGCCCTGTCCCAGCATCTCTGCCCCTGGGCCTCTGGGATCCAGCG
AGGGGTCCAGGCCCTCTGCATCTCCTCAGGCTCCAACCCTGCTTCCTCAGCAATGCCCAACTTTCTTGTA
CAAAGTGGTTGATATCGGTAAGCCTATCCCTAACCCTCTCCTCGGTCTCGATTCTACGTAGTAATGAACT
AGTCCGTAACTTGAAAGTATTTCGATTTCTTGGCTTTATATATCTTGTGGAAAGGACGACGATAGCCTGC
CTCAAGTCAAATT
