>Addgene plasmid #144659 | TFORF3183 | depositor partial sequence | sequence record 286093 | Barcode
CGATAGCCTGCCTCAAGTCAAATT
